>Addgene plasmid #207411 | mAIRN HO | addgene full sequence | sequence record 422696 | Addgene NGS Result
CGCAACGCCCAAAATAATAACCCCCACGAACCATAAACCATTCCCCATGGGGGACCCCGTCCCTAACCCA
CGGGGCCAGTGGCTATGGCAGGGCCTGCCGCCCCGACGTTGGCTGCGAGCCCTGGGCCTTCACCCGAACT
TGGGGGGTGGGGTGGGGAAAAGGAAGAAACGCGGGCGTATTGGCCCCAATGGGGTCTCGGTGGGGTATCG
ACAGAGTGCCAGCCCTGGGACCGAACCCCGCGTTTATGAACAAACGACCCAACACCCGTGCGTTTTATTC
TGTCTTTTTATTGCCGTCATAGCGCGGGTTCCTTCCGGTATTGTCTCCTTCCGTGTTTCAGTTAGCCTCC
CCCATCTCCCGATCCGGACGAGTGCTGGGGCGTCGGTTTCCACTATCGGCGAGTACTTCTACACAGCCAT
CGGTCCAGACGGCCGCGCTTCTGCGGGCGATTTGTGTACGCCCGACAGTCCCGGCTCCGGATCGGACGAT
TGCGTCGCATCGACCCTGCGCCCAAGCTGCATCATCGAAATTGCCGTCAACCAAGCTCTGATAGAGTTGG
TCAAGACCAATGCGGAGCATATACGCCCGGAGCCGCGGCGATCCTGCAAGCTCCGGATGCCTCCGCTCGA
AGTAGCGCGTCTGCTGCTCCATACAAGCCAACCACGGCCTCCAGAAGAAGATGTTGGCGACCTCGTATTG
GGAATCCCCGAACATCGCCTCGCTCCAGTCAATGACCGCTGTTATGCGGCCATTGTCCGTCAGGACATTG
TTGGAGCCGAAATCCGCGTGCACGAGGTGCCGGACTTCGGGGCAGTCCTCGGCCCAAAGCATCAGCTCAT
CGAGAGCCTGCGCGACGGACGCACTGACGGTGTCGTCCATCACAGTTTGCCAGTGATACACATGGGGATC
AGCAATCGCGCATATGAAATCACGCCATGTAGTGTATTGACCGATTCCTTGCGGTCCGAATGGGCCGAAC
CCGCTCGTCTGGCTAAGATCGGCCGCAGCGATCGCATCCATGGCCTCCGCGACCGGCTGCAGAACAGCGG
GCAGTTCGGTTTCAGGCAGGTCTTGCAACGTGACACCCTGTGCACGGCGGGAGATGCAATAGGTCAGGCT
CTCGCTGAATTCCCCAATGTCAAGCACTTCCGGAATCGGGAGCGCGGCCGATGCAAAGTGCCGATAAACA
TAACGATCTTTGTAGAAACCATCGGCGCAGCTATTTACCCGCAGGACATATCCACGCCCTCCTACATCGA
AGCTGAAAGCACGAGATTCTTCGCCCTCCGAGAGCTGCATCAGGTCGGAGACGCTGTCGAACTTTTCGAT
CAGAAACTTCTCGACAGACGTCGCGGTGAGTTCAGGCTTTTTCATATCTCATTGCCCCCCGGGATCTGCG
GCACGCTGTTGACGCTGTTAAGCGGGTCGCTGCAGGGTCGCTCGGTGTTCGAGGCCACACGCGTCACCTT
AATATGCGAAGTGGACCTCGGACCGCGCCGCCCCGACTGCATCTGCGTGTTCGAATTCGCCAATGACAAG
ACGCTGGGCGGGGTTTGTGTCATCATAGAACTAAAGACATGCAAATATATTTCTTCCGGGGACACCGCCA
GCAAACGCGAGCAACGGGCCACGGGGATGAAGCAGGGCGGCACCTCGCTAACGGATTCACCACTCCAAGA
ATTGGAGCCAATCAATTCTTGCGGAGAACTGTGAATGCGCAAACCAACCCTTGGCAGAACATATCCATCG
CGTCCGCCATCTCCAGCAGCCGCACGCGGCGCATCTCGGGGCCGACGCGCTGGGCTACGTCTTGCTGGCG
TTCGGATCTAACGTACTACTGTACATATAACCACTGGTTTTATATACAGCTACTGTACATATAACCACTG
GTTTTATATACAGCTACTGTACATATAACCACTGGTTTTATATACAGCACCATGAGATCCGACGCGAGGC
TGGATGGCCTTCCCCATTATGATTCTTCTCGCTTCCGGCGGCATCGGGATGCCCGCGTTGCAGGCCATGC
TGTCCAGGCAGGTAGATGACGACCATCAGGGACAGCTTCAAGGCCAGCAAAAGGCCAGGAACCGTAAAAA
GGCCGCGTTGCTGGCGTTTTTCCATAGGCTCCGCCCCCCTGACGAGCATCACAAAAATCGACGCTCAAGT
CAGAGGTGGCGAAACCCGACAGGACTATAAAGATACCAGGCGTTTCCCCCTGGAAGCTCCCTCGTGCGCT
CTCCTGTTCCGACCCTGCCGCTTACCGGATACCTGTCCGCCTTTCTCCCTTCGGGAAGCGTGGCGCTTTC
TCATAGCTCACGCTGTAGGTATCTCAGTTCGGTGTAGGTCGTTCGCTCCAAGCTGGGCTGTGTGCACGAA
CCCCCCGTTCAGCCCGACCGCTGCGCCTTATCCGGTAACTATCGTCTTGAGTCCAACCCGGTAAGACACG
ACTTATCGCCACTGGCAGCAGCCACTGGTAACAGGATTAGCAGAGCGAGGTATGTAGGCGGTGCTACAGA
GTTCTTGAAGTGGTGGCCTAACTACGGCTACACTAGAAGGACAGTATTTGGTATCTGCGCTCTGCTGAAG
CCAGTTACCTTCGGAAAAAGAGTTGGTAGCTCTTGATCCGGCAAACAAACCACCGCTGGTAGCGGTGGTT
TTTTTGTTTGCAAGCAGCAGATTACGCGCAGAAAAAAAGGATCTCAAGAAGATCCTTTGATCTTTTCTAC
GGGGTCTGACGCTCAGTGGAACGAAAACTCACGTTAAGGGATTTTGGTCATGAGATTATCAAAAAGGATC
TTCACCTAGATCCTTTTAAATTAAAAATGAAGTTTTAAATCAATCTAAAGTATATATGAGTAAACTTGGT
CTGACAGTTACCAATGCTTAATCAGTGAGGCACCTATCTCAGCGATCTGTCTATTTCGTTCATCCATAGT
TGCCTGACTCCCCGTCGTGTAGATAACTACGATACGGGAGGGCTTACCATCTGGCCCCAGTGCTGCAATG
ATACCGCGAGACCCACGCTCACCGGCTCCAGATTTATCAGCAATAAACCAGCCAGCCGGAAGGGCCGAGC
GCAGAAGTGGTCCTGCAACTTTATCCGCCTCCATCCAGTCTATTAATTGTTGCCGGGAAGCTAGAGTAAG
TAGTTCGCCAGTTAATAGTTTGCGCAACGTTGTTGCCATTGCTGCAGGCATCGTGGTGTCACGCTCGTCG
TTTGGTATGGCTTCATTCAGCTCCGGTTCCCAACGATCAAGGCGAGTTACATGATCCCCCATGTTGTGCA
AAAAAGCGGTTAGCTCCTTCGGTCCTCCGATCGTTGTCAGAAGTAAGTTGGCCGCAGTGTTATCACTCAT
GGTTATGGCAGCACTGCATAATTCTCTTACTGTCATGCCATCCGTAAGATGCTTTTCTGTGACTGGTGAG
TACTCAACCAAGTCATTCTGAGAATAGTGTATGCGGCGACCGAGTTGCTCTTGCCCGGCGTCAACACGGG
ATAATACCGCGCCACATAGCAGAACTTTAAAAGTGCTCATCATTGGAAAACGTTCTTCGGGGCGAAAACT
CTCAAGGATCTTACCGCTGTTGAGATCCAGTTCGATGTAACCCACTCGTGCACCCAACTGATCTTCAGCA
TCTTTTACTTTCACCAGCGTTTCTGGGTGAGCAAAAACAGGAAGGCAAAATGCCGCAAAAAAGGGAATAA
GGGCGACACGGAAATGTTGAATACTCATACTCTTCCTTTTTCAATATTATTGAAGCATTTATCAGGGTTA
TTGTCTCATGAGCGGATACATATTTGAATGTATTTAGAAAAATAAACAAATAGGGGTTCCGCGCACATTT
CCCCGAAAAGTGCCACCTGACGTCTAAGAAACCATTATTATCATGACATTAACCTATAAAAATAGGCGTA
TCACGAGGCCCTTTCGTCTTCAAGAATTCTCATGTTTGACAGCTTATCATCGATAAGCTGATCCTCACAG
GCCGCACCCAGCTTTTCTTCCGTTGCCCCAGTAGCATCTCTGTCTGGTGACCTTGAAGAGGAAGAGGAGG
GGTCCCGAGAATCCCCATCCCTACCGTCCAGCAAAAAGGGGGACGAGGAATTTGAGGCCTGGCTTGAGGC
TCAGGACGCAAATCTTGAGGATGTTCAGCGGGAGTTTTCCGGGCTGCGAGTAATTGGTGATGAGGACGAG
GATGGTTCGGAGGATGGGGAATTTTCAGACCTGGATCTGTCTGACAGCGACCATGAAGGGGATGAGGGTG
GGGGGGCTGTTGGAGGGGGCAGGAGTCTGCACTCCCTGTATTCACTGAGCGTCGTCTAATAAAGATGTCT
ATTGATCTCTTTTAGTGTGAATCATGTCTGACGAGGGGCCAGGTACAGGACCTGGAAATGGCCTAGGAGA
GAAGGGAGACACATCTGGACCAGAAGGCTCCGGCGGCAGTGGACCTCAAAGAAGAGGGGGTGATAACCAT
GGACGAGGACGGGGAAGAGGACGAGGACGAGGAGGCGGAAGACCAGGAGCCCCGGGCGGCTCAGGATCAG
GGCCAAGACATAGAGATGGTGTCCGGAGACCCCAAAAACGTCCAAGTTGCATTGGCTGCAAAGGGACCCA
CGGTGGAACAGGAGCAGGAGCAGGAGCGGGAGGGGCAGGAGCAGGAGGGGCAGGAGCAGGAGGAGGGGCA
GGAGCAGGAGGAGGGGCAGGAGGGGCAGGAGGGGCAGGAGGGGCAGGAGCAGGAGGAGGGGCAGGAGCAG
GAGGAGGGGCAGGAGGGGCAGGAGGGGCAGGAGCAGGAGGAGGGGCAGGAGCAGGAGGAGGGGCAGGAGG
GGCAGGAGCAGGAGGAGGGGCAGGAGGGGCAGGAGGGGCAGGAGCAGGAGGAGGGGCAGGAGCAGGAGGA
GGGGCAGGAGGGGCAGGAGCAGGAGGAGGGGCAGGAGGGGCAGGAGGGGCAGGAGCAGGAGGAGGGGCAG
GAGCAGGAGGGGCAGGAGGGGCAGGAGGGGCAGGAGCAGGAGGGGCAGGAGCAGGAGGAGGGGCAGGAGG
GGCAGGAGGGGCAGGAGCAGGAGGGGCAGGAGCAGGAGGGGCAGGAGCAGGAGGGGCAGGAGCAGGAGGG
GCAGGAGGGGCAGGAGCAGGAGGGGCAGGAGGGGCAGGAGCAGGAGGGGCAGGAGGGGCAGGAGCAGGAG
GAGGGGCAGGAGGGGCAGGAGCAGGAGGAGGGGCAGGAGGGGCAGGAGCAGGAGGGGCAGGAGGGGCAGG
AGCAGGAGGGGCAGGAGGGGCAGGAGCAGGAGGGGCAGGAGGGGCAGGAGCAGGAGGAGGGGCAGGAGCA
GGAGGGGCAGGAGCAGGAGGTGGAGGCCGGGGTCGAGGAGGCAGTGGAGGCCGGGGTCGAGGAGGTAGTG
GAGGCCGGGGTCGAGGAGGTAGTGGAGGCCGCCGGGGTAGAGGACGTGAAAGAGCCAGGGGGGGAAGTCG
TGAAAGAGCCAGGGGGAGAGGTCGTGGACGTGGAGAAAAGAGGCCCAGGAGTCCCAGTAGTCAGTCATCA
TCATCCGGGTCTCCACCGCGCAGGCCCCCTCCAGGTAGAAGGCCATTTTTCCACCCTGTAGGGGAAGCCG
ATTATTTTGAATACCACCAAGAAGGTGGCCCAGATGGTGAGCCTGACGTGCCCCCGGGAGCGATAGAGCA
GGGCCCCGCAGATGACCCAGGAGAAGGCCCAAGCACTGGACCCCGGGGTCAGGGTGATGGAGGCAGGCGC
AAAAAAGGAGGGTGGTTTGGAAAGCATCGTGGTCAAGGAGGTTCCAACCCGAAATTTGAGAACATTGCAG
AAGGTTTAAGAGCTCTCCTGGCTAGGAGTCACGTAGAAAGGACTACCGACGAAGGAACTTGGGTCGCCGG
TGTGTTCGTATATGGAGGTAGTAAGACCTCCCTTTACAACCTAAGGCGAGGAACTGCCCTTGCTATTCCA
CAATGTCGTCTTACACCATTGAGTCGTCTCCCCTTTGGAATGGCCCCTGGACCCGGCCCACAACCTGGCC
CGCTAAGGGAGTCCATTGTCTGTTATTTCATGGTCTTTTTACAAACTCATATATTTGCTGAGGTTTTGAA
GGATGCGATTAAGGACCTTGTTATGACAAAGCCCGCTCCTACCTGCAATATCAGGGTGACTGTGTGCAGC
TTTGACGATGGAGTAGATTTGCCTCCCTGGTTTCCACCTATGGTGGAAGGGGCTGCCGCGGAGGGTGATG
ACGGAGATGACGGAGATGAAGGAGGTGATGGAGATGAGGGTGAGGAAGGGCAGGAGTGATGTAACTTGTT
AGGAGACGCCCTCAATCGTATTAAAAGCCGTGTATTCCCCCGCACTAAAGAATAAATCCCCAGTAGACAT
CATGCGTGCTGTTGGTGTATTTCTGGCCATCTGTCTTGTCACCATTTTCGTCCTCCCAACATGGGGCAAT
TGGGCATACCCATGTTGTCACGTCACTCAGCTCCGCGCTCAACACCTTCTCGCGTTGGAAAACATTAGCG
ACATTTACCTGGTGAGCAATCAGACATGCGACGGCTTTAGCCTGGCCTCCTTAAATTCACCTAAGAATGG
GAGCAACCAGCAGGAAAAGGACAAGCAGCGAAAATTCACGCCCCCTTGGGAGGTGGCGGCATATGCAAAG
GATAGCACTCCCACTCTACTACTGGGTATCATATGCTGACTGTATATGCATGAGGATAGCATATGCTACC
CGGATACAGATTAGGATAGCATATACTACCCAGATATAGATTAGGATAGCATATGCTACCCAGATATAGA
TTAGGATAGCCTATGCTACCCAGATATAAATTAGGATAGCATATACTACCCAGATATAGATTAGGATAGC
ATATGCTACCCAGATATAGATTAGGATAGCCTATGCTACCCAGATATAGATTAGGATAGCATATGCTACC
CAGATATAGATTAGGATAGCATATGCTATCCAGATATTTGGGTAGTATATGCTACCCAGATATAAATTAG
GATAGCATATACTACCCTAATCTCTATTAGGATAGCATATGCTACCCGGATACAGATTAGGATAGCATAT
ACTACCCAGATATAGATTAGGATAGCATATGCTACCCAGATATAGATTAGGATAGCCTATGCTACCCAGA
TATAAATTAGGATAGCATATACTACCCAGATATAGATTAGGATAGCATATGCTACCCAGATATAGATTAG
GATAGCCTATGCTACCCAGATATAGATTAGGATAGCATATGCTATCCAGATATTTGGGTAGTATATGCTA
CCCATGGCAACATTAGCCCACCGTGCTCTCAGCGACCTCGTGAATATGAGGACCAACAACCCTGTGCTTG
GCGCTCAGGCGCAAGTGTGTGTAATTTGTCCTCCAGATCGCAGCAATCGCGCCCCTATCTTGGCCCGCCC
ACCTACTTATGCAGGTATTCCCCGGGGTGCCATTAGTGGTTTTGTGGGCAAGTGGTTTGACCGCAGTGGT
TAGCGGGGTTACAATCAGCCAAGTTATTACACCCTTATTTTACAGTCCAAAACCGCAGGGCGGCGTGTGG
GGGCTGACGCGTGCCCCCACTCCACAATTTCAAAAAAAAGAGTGGCCACTTGTCTTTGTTTATGGGCCCC
ATTGGCGTGGAGCCCCGTTTAATTTTCGGGGGTGTTAGAGACAACCAGTGGAGTCCGCTGCTGTCGGCGT
CCACTCTCTTTCCCCTTGTTACAAATAGAGTGTAACAACATGGTTCACCTGTCTTGGTCCCTGCCTGGGA
CACATCTTAATAACCCCAGTATCATATTGCACTAGGATTATGTGTTGCCCATAGCCATAAATTCGTGTGA
GATGGACATCCAGTCTTTACGGCTTGTCCCCACCCCATGGATTTCTATTGTTAAAGATATTCAGAATGTT
TCATTCCTACACTAGTATTTATTGCCCAAGGGGTTTGTGAGGGTTATATTGGTGTCATAGCACAATGCCA
CCACTGAACCCCCCGTCCAAATTTTATTCTGGGGGCGTCACCTGAAACCTTGTTTTCGAGCACCTCACAT
ACACCTTACTGTTCACAACTCAGCAGTTATTCTATTAGCTAAACGAAGGAGAATGAAGAAGCAGGCGAAG
ATTCAGGAGAGTTCACTGCCCGCTCCTTGATCTTCAGCCACTGCCCTTGTGACTAAAATGGTTCACTACC
CTCGTGGAATCCTGACCCCATGTAAATAAAACCGTGACAGCTCATGGGGTGGGAGATATCGCTGTTCCTT
AGGACCCTTTTACTAACCCTAATTCGATAGCATATGCTTCCCGTTGGGTAACATATGCTATTGAATTAGG
GTTAGTCTGGATAGTATATACTACTACCCGGGAAGCATATGCTACCCGTTTAGGGTTAACAAGGGGGCCT
TATAAACACTATTGCTAATGCCCTCTTGAGGGTCCGCTTATCGGTAGCTACACAGGCCCCTCTGATTGAC
GTTGGTGTAGCCTCCCGTAGTCTTCCTGGGCCCCTGGGAGGTACATGTCCCCCAGCATTGGTGTAAGAGC
TTCAGCCAAGAGTTACACATAAAGGCAATGTTGTGTTGCAGTCCACAGACTGCAAAGTCTGCTCCAGGAT
GAAAGCCACTCAGTGTTGGCAAATGTGCACATCCATTTATAAGGATGTCAACTACAGTCAGAGAACCCCT
TTGTGTTTGGTCCCCCCCCGTGTCACATGTGGAACAGGGCCCAGTTGGCAAGTTGTACCAACCAACTGAA
GGGATTACATGCACTGCCCCGCGAAGAAGGGGCAGAGATGTCGTAGTCAGGTTTAGTTCGTCCGGGGCGG
GGATCGATCCTCTAGAGTCGACCTCATGGCTGCGCCCCGACACCCGCCAACACCCGCTGACGCGCCCTGA
CGGGCTTGTCTGCTCCCGGCATCCGCTTACAGACAAGCTGTGACCGTCTCCGGGAGCTGCATGTGTCAGA
GGTTTTCACCGTCATCACCGAAACGCGCGAGGCAGCCGGATCATAATCAGCCATACCACATTTGTAGAGG
TTTTACTTGCTTTAAAAAACCTCCCACACCTCCCCCTGAACCTGAAACATAAAATGAATGCAATTGTTGT
TGTTAACTTGTTTATTGCAGCTTATAATGGTTACAAATAAAGCAATAGCATCACAAATTTCACAAATAAA
GCATTTTTTTCACTGCATTCTAGTTGTGGTTTGTCCAAACTCATCAATGTATCTTATCATGTCTGGATCC
TGCAGTAATACGACTCACTATAGGGCGAATTGGAGCTCCACATCAAGCTTGAGCTTGCCTCTCTTGCAAC
GTGGCACTTTTGAGTTCATCTCTCCTGTAACATGGCACTTTTGAGCGTTGGCCCTGATCACAGAACCCTT
CGAATCCTCCCCTTGTGCAGTTTGCACCCTCAGGATACCTCGGAATCCTCCGAGCCGTCTCTTCCCCTCC
CCTCGCGCAACTTGGCATAACCAGAATCACAGCCCAACCGGAATCGCATTAAAACCCTCCGAACCTTTGG
GCAGCGCGGCACCGGGGCTCACGCAGTGCCGCGGAACCCTCGGAACCCTGCCCTTGTGCAGCTTCGCACC
CTCAGGATAGCTCGGAACCCTCTGAGCTTTCCCTTCCCTTTCCCTCACCGCAACTCAGCACAACCAAGGC
ACATGGTCCTGCTGGAGTTCGCCAAGGATCACGGCACAACCGGAATTGCTCCGAACCCTCGGGCAGCACT
GCGGCGCAGTGCCGCGGAACCCTCTAAACCCTCCGAATCCCCTCCTTGTGCAGCTTTTCACCCTTAGCCT
CTCTCGCAACTCGGCACAACCAGAATCGCAGCACAATTGGAGTTGTGCTAAAATCCTCTGAACGGGGGGG
GGGGGGGGGGGGGCAGCGCACACGCCAGCACCCTGGCTCGCGCAGTGCCGCGGAACCCACCGAACCTTCC
CCCTGCCCCGCAAACCGCGGATCAGGTCGTGTAGAAATCCTCCGATCTCCACCCCCCCCCCAACTCTCCA
GCAGCGTGGTGCCCTAGCGCGAACCCCTGCTCCCCTTGCGCAGCGTGGCACCCTCGTGCTCTAGATCGCC
CGTAAACCCCCCCCCCCCCAGTGCAGCAGTCGGCCCGCGCTGGACGCCCCCCTCCCTTCTCCTCTTGCTG
ACGCGGCATGGCGGCAGCGCGGCTTTCGGCTTTCTACCGGCCCTATCGGCCCTCGTGTAGTTCAGAACAC
TGGTGAGCAGTGGGGCACCCTAGTGCTGAGTTTTCTTGTAGCCCAGAAATCTTCACCCTAGCGCTGAATC
TCGCGTAGGGGAACCTTTGAGCGGCCTGGAACTCTTGGTCGGAGCCCTCGAGCTGCCGGATCAGTGGAAC
CCTCACCTCGCGTAGAGCCCTTCCCTCCTGTGGAACCCTTCCTTTGCGGAATCCTCTAACGCGTGGAATC
CTCCCCTTGCAACGGAATCCTACCCTCATCTGCAGAATCCTCCCCTCGCATTGCCGCGCTTCACGCGGGG
AACCCTAGCTTACCTCAGTTCCCCAGGATGTCTGCGTGGTAACTGGCGGTGCTGTGCTTCTTGCTGCCCG
CTAGAGCAAGGAGGGATAGATATAATGTTGAAGCCTCGGGTACCGAGCTCGAATTCTCCAGGCGATCTGA
CGGTTCACTAAACGAGCTCTGCTTATATAGGCCTCCCACCGTACACGCCTACCTCGACATACGTTCTCTA
TCACTGATAGGGAGTAAACTCGACATACGTTCTCTATCACTGATAGGGATAAACTCGACATACGTTCTCT
ATCACTGATAGGGAGTAAACTCGACATACGTTCTCTATCACTGATAGGGAGTAAACTCGACATACGTTCT
CTATCACTGATAGGGAGTAAACTCGACATCGTTCTCTATCACTGATAGGGAGTAAACTCGACATACGTTC
TCTATCACTGATAGGGAGTAAACTCGTGTACATATTATGATATAGATACAACGTATGCAATGGCCAATAG
CCAATATTGATTTATGCTATATAACCAATGACTAATATGGCTAATTGCCAATATTGATTCAATGTATAGA
TCTCATGGTGCTGTATATAAAACCAGTGGTTATATGTACAGTAGCTGTATATAAAACCAGTGGTTATATG
TACAGTAGCTGTATATAAAACCAGTGGTTATATGTACAGTAGTACGTTAGATCTTCCATACCTACCAGTT
CTGCGCCTGCAGCAATGGCAACAACGTTGCCCGGATCTGCGATGATAAGCTGTCAAACATGAGAATTGGT
CGACTAGCTTGGCACGCCAGAAATCCGCGCGGTGGTTTTTGGGGGTCGGGGGTGTTTGGCAGCCACAGAC
GCCCGGTGTTCGTGTCGCGCCAGTACATGCGGTCCATGCCCAGGCCATCCAAAAACCATGGGTCTGTCTG
CTCAGTCCAGTCGTGGACCTGACCCCA
Features (pLannotate 1.2.2; 23 found; start..end, strand, type, name):
    248..296     -  polyA_signal   HSV TK poly(A) signal: herpes simplex virus thymidine kinase polyadenylation signal (Cole and Stacy, 1985)
    338..1375    -  CDS            HygR: hygromycin B phosphotransferase confers resistance to hygromycin
   1418..1480    -  promoter       Mini-TK promoter: minimal herpes simplex virus (HSV) thymidine kinase promoter
   1469..1669    +  CDS            MDV035 (fragment): UL24_GAHVM - Protein inferred from homology: Swiss-Prot protein existence level 3. May play a role in the dispersal of host nucleolin from the nucleolus throughout the nucleus leading to a decrease in ribosome biogenesis. From Gallid herpesvirus 2 (strain Chicken/Md5/ATCC VR-987) (GaHV-2) (Marek's disease herpesvirus type 1).
   1950..2073    +  CDS            TcR (fragment): tetracycline efflux protein; tet; confers resistance to tetracycline
   2119..2707    -  rep_origin     ori: high-copy-number ColE1/pMB1/pBR322/pUC origin of replication
   2878..3738    -  CDS            AmpR: β-lactamase; bla; confers resistance to ampicillin, carbenicillin, and related antibiotics
   3739..3843    -  promoter       AmpR promoter: bla
   3956..3979    +  promoter       tet promoter (fragment): E. coli promoter for tetracycline efflux protein gene
   3982..4326    +  CDS            BRRF2_EBVB9 (fragment): Protein inferred from homology: Swiss-Prot protein existence level 3. From Epstein-Barr virus (strain B95-8) (HHV-4) (Human herpesvirus 4).
   4364..6289    +  CDS            EBNA1: Epstein-Barr nuclear antigen 1, also known as EBNA-1 crucial for latent viral infection, and for episomal amplification of vectors containing the oriP origin (Okita et al., 2013)
   6372..6590    +  CDS            gL (fragment): GL_EBVB9 - Experimental evidence at protein level: Swiss-Prot protein existence level 1. The heterodimer glycoprotein H-glycoprotein L is required for the fusion of viral and plasma membranes leading to virus entry into the host cell. Acts as a functional inhibitor of gH and maintains gH in an inhibited form. Upon binding to host integrins, gL dissociates from gH leading to activation of the viral fusion glycoproteins gB and gH. Fusion of EBV with B-lymphocytes requires the additional receptor- binding protein gp42, which forms a complex with gH/gL. The heterodimer gH/gL targets also host EPHA
   6591..8380    +  rep_origin     oriP: Epstein-Barr virus oriP replication origin (Yates et al., 2000)
   8826..8844    +  misc_feature   MCS (fragment): pUC18/19 multiple cloning site
   8956..8996    -  CDS            rop (fragment): Rop protein, which maintains plasmids at low copy number; rop
   8999..9082    +  CDS            large T antigen (fragment): large T antigen from SV40 (simian virus 40)
   9105..9239    +  polyA_signal   SV40 poly(A) signal: SV40 polyadenylation signal
   9246..9264    +  promoter       T7 promoter: promoter for bacteriophage T7 RNA polymerase
   9660..9681    +  CDS            VC155 (fragment): C-terminal fragment of mVenus for use in bimolecular fluorescence complementation (BiFC) (Kodama and Hu, 2010)
  10607..10626   -  misc_feature   MCS (fragment): pUC18/19 multiple cloning site
  10631..10945   -  promoter       tight TRE promoter: Tet-responsive promoter PTight, consisting of seven tet operator sequences followed by the minimal CMV promoter
  11205..11230   +  CDS            bla(M) (fragment): β-lactamase lacking the signal sequence; bla(M); allows cytosolic expression of β-lactamase
  11261..48      -  CDS            gH (fragment) (across the origin): GH_HHV11 - Experimental evidence at protein level: Swiss-Prot protein existence level 1. The heterodimer glycoprotein H-glycoprotein L is required for the fusion of viral and plasma membranes leading to virus entry into the host cell. Following initial binding to host receptor, membrane fusion is mediated by the fusion machinery composed of gB and the heterodimer gH/gL. May also be involved in the fusion between the virion envelope and the outer nuclear membrane during virion morphogenesis. From Human herpesvirus 1 (strain 17) (HHV-1) (Human herpes simplex virus 1).
