[The description below was written by a language model from this plasmid's Addgene catalogue record and pLannotate feature annotations shown in this document.]
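Description:
mAIRN HO is an episomal mammalian expression plasmid built on the pCEP4 backbone and designed to create a defined head-on transcription-replication conflict in cultured mammalian cells. It is propagated in E. coli through a high-copy ColE1/pUC-type origin with ampicillin resistance. In mammalian cells it is maintained as a replicating episome by the Epstein-Barr virus oriP origin together with the plasmid-encoded EBNA1 protein. Transfected cells are selected with hygromycin, using a hygromycin phosphotransferase gene flanked by HSV thymidine kinase promoter and polyadenylation elements.

The original CMV promoter of pCEP4 has been replaced with a tight Tet-responsive promoter (seven tet operators upstream of a minimal CMV promoter). This promoter drives a roughly 1.4 kb mouse AIRN sequence, an R-loop-forming transcript. The insert itself is not annotated in the feature table but presumably lies in the unannotated region between the TRE promoter and the SV40 polyadenylation signal. No Tet transactivator is annotated on the plasmid, so doxycycline induction presumably depends on one supplied by the host cell. Because replication initiates at oriP, the orientation of the transcription unit relative to the origin sets the type of collision, and in this version induced transcription meets the replication fork head-on. According to the record, the system is used to study how conflict orientation affects R-loop levels and DNA damage responses.

The depositor notes that a LexA site cluster of about 500 bp is inverted relative to the reference sequence, which is not expected to affect function. The sequenced record (11,437 nt) is somewhat longer than the catalogued total size. Several short herpesvirus and other CDS fragments in the table are most likely backbone remnants or incidental annotation matches rather than functional genes.
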