Addgene plasmid #207411: mAIRN HO
Purpose: Mammalian-cell-based plasmid system that expresses mAIRN (an R-loop-forming transcript) upon dox-induction, which will further cause head-ON transcription-replication conflict (HO TRC).
Depositing lab: Karlene Cimprich. Depositing organization: Stanford University. Publication: Transcription-Replication Conflict Orientation Modulates R-Loop Levels and Activates Distinct DNA Damage Responses. Hamperl S, Bocek MJ, Saldivar JC, Swigut T, Cimprich KA. Cell. 2017 Aug 10;170(4):774-786.e19. doi: 10.1016/j.cell.2017.07.043. PubMed 28802045.
Backbone
  Vector backbone: pCEP4 Mammalian Expression Vector
  Backbone manufacturer: Thermo Fisher
  Backbone size w/o insert (bp): 10400
  Total vector size (bp): 10822
  Modifications to backbone: 1) Replacement of pCMV with tight-Tet-ON promoter; 2) Cloning of ECFP or mAIRN sequence downstream of tight-Tet-ON promoter
  Vector type: Mammalian Expression, Bacterial Expression
  Selectable markers: Hygromycin
Growth in bacteria
  Bacterial resistance: Ampicillin, 100 μg/mL
  Growth temperature: 37°C
  Growth strain: DH5alpha
  Copy number: Unknown
Gene/Insert
  Gene/Insert name: mAIRN
  Species: M. musculus (mouse)
  Insert size (bp): 1401
Terms and licenses: Academic/Nonprofit Terms; Industry Terms: Not Available to Industry
Depositor comments: Please note: The ~500bp LEXA cluster sequence is in the opposite orientation in the plasmid compared to the depositor's sequence. This region is located far away from any critical regions in the plasmid, and is not expected to impact plasmid function.
How to cite: mAIRN HO was a gift from Karlene Cimprich (Addgene plasmid # 207411 ; http://n2t.net/addgene:207411 ; RRID:Addgene_207411)
